Addgene plasmid #185296: DSUP_RAMVA_1-208_mCh-SspB (pBS1073)
Purpose: For the mammalian expression of the tardigrade protein DSUP_RAMVA_1-208 attached to SspB for light inducible binding to iLID scaffolds. Systems like this can be used to induce condensate formation
Depositing lab: Pamela Silver. Depositing organization: Harvard Medical School. Publication: Natural and Designed Proteins Inspired by Extremotolerant Organisms Can Form Condensates and Attenuate Apoptosis in Human Cells. Veling MT, Nguyen DT, Thadani NN, Oster ME, Rollins NJ, Brock KP, Bethel NP, Lim S, Baker D, Way JC, Marks DS, Chang RL, Silver PA. ACS Synth Biol. 2022 Mar 18;11(3):1292-1302. doi: 10.1021/acssynbio.1c00572. Epub 2022 Feb 18. PubMed 35176859.
Backbone
  Vector backbone: YK 02 mCh SspB
  Vector type: Mammalian Expression
Growth in bacteria
  Bacterial resistance: Ampicillin, 100 μg/mL
  Growth temperature: 37°C
  Growth strain: DH5alpha
  Copy number: High Copy
Gene/Insert
  Gene/Insert name: DSUP_RAMVA_1-208
  Species: R. varieornatus
  Insert size (bp): 660
  Cloning method: Gibson Cloning
Terms and licenses: Academic/Nonprofit Terms; Industry Terms: Not Available to Industry
Depositor comments: This plasmid encodes a protein fused to SspB. SspB will bind to iLID upon exposure to blue light. We used it to test for light inducible condensate formations using a scaffold protein (FTH1) bound to iLID which was expressed off a separate plasmid (see pBS1042 for the scaffold protein).
How to cite: DSUP_RAMVA_1-208_mCh-SspB (pBS1073) was a gift from Pamela Silver (Addgene plasmid # 185296 ; http://n2t.net/addgene:185296 ; RRID:Addgene_185296)
