[The description below was written by a language model from this plasmid's Addgene catalogue record and pLannotate feature annotations shown in this document.]
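Description:
DSUP_RAMVA_1-208_mCh-SspB (pBS1073) is a 6.6 kb mammalian expression plasmid built on the YK 02 mCh SspB backbone. It is maintained in E. coli at high copy through a ColE1/pUC-type origin and selected with ampicillin via the bla gene. The annotation also shows an f1 phage origin and a second marker cassette in which tandem SV40 early and EM7 promoters drive the Sh ble bleomycin/Zeocin resistance gene, followed by an SV40 polyadenylation signal. This arrangement could in principle allow selection in either mammalian or bacterial cells, although the record lists only ampicillin. Small fragments annotated as an HIV-1 LTR, lacI, the Klebsiella ble gene and bom appear to be backbone remnants or short sequence matches rather than functional parts.

The payload is a single open reading frame driven by the CMV immediate early enhancer and promoter and terminated by the bovine growth hormone poly(A) signal, with a T7 promoter lying just upstream of the coding region. It encodes residues 1-208 of Dsup, the chromatin-associating damage suppressor protein of the tardigrade Ramazzottius varieornatus. This fragment was inserted by Gibson cloning and is followed by the red fluorescent protein mCherry and then a fragment of SspB. SspB binds iLID upon blue light exposure, so the fusion can be recruited optically to an iLID-bearing partner while mCherry reports its location. The depositors paired it with an FTH1 scaffold fused to iLID, expressed from a separate plasmid, to test whether clustering this tardigrade protein fragment under light triggers condensate formation in mammalian cells.
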