Features (pLannotate 1.2.2; 23 found; start..end, strand, type, name):
     39..91      -  misc_feature   bom (fragment): basis of mobility region from pBR322
    246..625     +  enhancer       CMV enhancer: human cytomegalovirus immediate early enhancer
    626..829     +  promoter       CMV promoter: human cytomegalovirus (CMV) immediate early promoter
    825..858     +  LTR            5' LTR (truncated) (fragment): truncated 5' long terminal repeat (LTR) from HIV-1
    874..892     +  promoter       T7 promoter: promoter for bacteriophage T7 RNA polymerase
    916..1536    +  CDS            Dsup (fragment): DSUP_RAMVA - Experimental evidence at protein level: Swiss-Prot protein existence level 1. Unique chromatin-associating protein that contributes to the organism's exceptional tolerance to harsh environmental stresses (PubMed:27649274, PubMed:31571581). Binds with a higher affinity to nucleosomes than to free DNA (PubMed:31571581). Protects chromatin from damage caused by hydroxyl radical-mediated cleavage induced by X-rays or treatment with hydrogen peroxide (PubMed:27649274, PubMed:31571581). Suppresses X-ray-induced DNA damage that includes single-strand breaks (SSBs) as well as more hazardo
   1561..2268    +  CDS            mCherry: mCherry is a basic (constitutively fluorescent) red fluorescent protein published in 2004, derived from Discosoma sp.. It is reported to be a very rapidly-maturing monomer with low acid sensitivity.
   2299..2628    +  CDS            sspB (fragment): SSPB_HAEIN - Experimental evidence at protein level: Swiss-Prot protein existence level 1. Also stimulates degradation of the N-terminus of RseA (residues 1-108, alone or in complex with sigma-E) by ClpX-ClpP in a non-ssrA-mediated fashion. From Haemophilus influenzae (strain ATCC 51907 / DSM 11121 / KW20 / Rd).
   2654..2878    +  polyA_signal   bGH poly(A) signal: bovine growth hormone polyadenylation signal
   2882..2903    +  promoter       SV40 promoter (fragment): SV40 enhancer and early promoter
   2924..3352    +  rep_origin     f1 ori (sequence partly withheld): f1 bacteriophage origin of replication; arrow indicates direction of (+) strand synthesis
   3366..3695    +  promoter       SV40 promoter: SV40 enhancer and early promoter
   3743..3790    +  promoter       EM7 promoter: synthetic bacterial promoter&nbsp
   3809..4183    +  CDS            BleoR: antibiotic-binding protein; Sh ble from Streptoalloteichus hindustanus; confers resistance to bleomycin, phleomycin, and Zeocin™
   4193..4318    +  CDS            ble (fragment): BLE_KLEPN - Experimental evidence at protein level: Swiss-Prot protein existence level 1. Binding protein with a strong affinity to the bleomycin family of antibiotics. Binds to CL990; an antimitotic-antibiotic compound. From Klebsiella pneumoniae.
   4313..4434    +  polyA_signal   SV40 poly(A) signal: SV40 polyadenylation signal
   4507..4523    -  protein_bind   lac operator: The lac repressor binds to the lac operator to inhibit transcription in E. coli. This inhibition can be relieved by adding lactose or isopropyl-β-D-thiogalactopyranoside (IPTG). lac repressor encoded by lacI
   4531..4561    -  promoter       lac promoter: promoter for the E. coli lac operon
   4576..4597    -  protein_bind   CAP binding site: CAP binding activates transcription in the presence of cAMP. E. coli catabolite activator protein
   4610..4702    -  CDS            lacI (fragment): lac repressor; lacI; The lac repressor binds to the lac operator to inhibit transcription in E. coli. This inhibition can be relieved by adding lactose or isopropyl-β-D-thiogalactopyranoside (IPTG).
   4885..5473    -  rep_origin     ori: high-copy-number ColE1/pMB1/pBR322/pUC origin of replication
   5644..6504    -  CDS            AmpR: β-lactamase; bla; confers resistance to ampicillin, carbenicillin, and related antibiotics
   6505..6609    -  promoter       AmpR promoter: bla
>Addgene plasmid #185296 | DSUP_RAMVA_1-208_mCh-SspB (pBS1073) | addgene full sequence | sequence record 363910 | Addgene NGS Result
CACCTGACGTCGACGGATCGGGAGATCTCCCGATCCCCTATGGTGCACTCTCAGTACAATCTGCTCTGAT
GCCGCATAGTTAAGCCAGTATCTGCTCCCTGCTTGTGTGTTGGAGGTCGCTGAGTAGTGCGCGAGCAAAA
TTTAAGCTACAACAAGGCAAGGCTTGACCGACAATTGCATGAAGAATCTGCTTAGGGTTAGGCGTTTTGC
GCTGCTTCGCGATGTACGGGCCAGATATACGCGTTGACATTGATTATTGACTAGTTATTAATAGTAATCA
ATTACGGGGTCATTAGTTCATAGCCCATATATGGAGTTCCGCGTTACATAACTTACGGTAAATGGCCCGC
CTGGCTGACCGCCCAACGACCCCCGCCCATTGACGTCAATAATGACGTATGTTCCCATAGTAACGCCAAT
AGGGACTTTCCATTGACGTCAATGGGTGGAGTATTTACGGTAAACTGCCCACTTGGCAGTACATCAAGTG
TATCATATGCCAAGTACGCCCCCTATTGACGTCAATGACGGTAAATGGCCCGCCTGGCATTATGCCCAGT
ACATGACCTTATGGGACTTTCCTACTTGGCAGTACATCTACGTATTAGTCATCGCTATTACCATGGTGAT
GCGGTTTTGGCAGTACATCAATGGGCGTGGATAGCGGTTTGACTCACGGGGATTTCCAAGTCTCCACCCC
ATTGACGTCAATGGGAGTTTGTTTTGGCACCAAAATCAACGGGACTTTCCAAAATGTCGTAACAACTCCG
CCCCATTGACGCAAATGGGCGGTAGGCGTGTACGGTGGGAGGTCTATATAAGCAGAGCTCTCTGGCTAAC
TAGAGAACCCACTGCTTACTGGCTTATCGAAATTAATACGACTCACTATAGGGAGACCCAAGCTGGCTAG
CCACCATGGCCTCTACTCATCAATCTTCTACTGAACCTAGCTCCACCGGCAAATCTGAAGAGACTAAGAA
GGACGCTTCCCAGGGCAGTGGCCAGGACAGCAAAAACGTTACCGTTACCAAGGGCACCGGCTCCTCCGCC
ACCAGCGCCGCCATCGTGAAAACCGGCGGGAGCCAGGGCAAGGACTCAAGTACAACGGCGGGCAGCTCCA
GCACACAGGGCCAGAAGTTCTCCACCACACCAACCGACCCAAAGACCTTCAGTAGTGACCAGAAGGAGAA
GAGCAAATCACCCGCCAAAGAGGTGCCCTCCGGCGGCGACTCTAAATCCCAGGGCGACACCAAGTCTCAG
TCTGATGCCAAGAGCAGCGGACAGAGCCAGGGCCAGAGTAAGGATTCCGGGAAGTCATCCTCCGACAGCT
CCAAGTCTCACAGCGTGATCGGCGCCGTGAAAGACGTGGTCGCCGGCGCCAAGGACGTGGCCGGCAAAGC
CGTGGAGGACGCCCCTTCCATTATGCACACCGCCGTCGATGCAGTCAAGAACGCCGCCACAACAGTCAAG
GACGTGGCCTCTAGCGCAGCCAGTACCGTGGCCGAGAAGGTGGTGGATGCCTATCATTCAGTGGTTTCCG
GAGGCGGCGGATCCGGCGGAATGGTGTCTAAAGGCGAGGAGGATAACATGGCTATAATCAAGGAATTTAT
GAGGTTCAAGGTGCATATGGAGGGATCTGTGAACGGTCACGAGTTCGAAATCGAGGGCGAAGGCGAGGGG
CGACCCTATGAAGGGACACAGACGGCCAAACTGAAGGTGACCAAGGGTGGCCCCCTGCCTTTCGCCTGGG
ACATCCTGTCACCCCAGTTTATGTACGGCTCTAAGGCTTACGTTAAGCACCCTGCCGATATTCCGGACTA
CTTGAAACTGAGCTTCCCTGAAGGGTTCAAGTGGGAACGGGTAATGAATTTTGAGGATGGCGGTGTAGTC
ACAGTTACCCAGGACAGCTCTCTTCAGGACGGAGAATTTATCTATAAGGTTAAACTTCGGGGCACTAACT
TCCCATCAGACGGCCCCGTGATGCAGAAGAAAACTATGGGCTGGGAAGCCAGCTCAGAACGCATGTATCC
CGAGGACGGAGCACTGAAGGGAGAAATCAAGCAGCGACTCAAGCTGAAGGATGGGGGACATTATGATGCT
GAGGTCAAAACCACCTATAAGGCCAAGAAACCCGTTCAGCTTCCTGGGGCATACAACGTGAATATCAAAC
TGGATATTACATCCCATAACGAAGACTATACCATCGTGGAACAGTACGAGCGGGCCGAGGGCAGACATAG
CACAGGGGGCATGGATGAATTGTACAAGGCGGCCGGATCCGGTGGTACCTCTGGAGGTAGCTCCCCGAAA
CGCCCTAAGCTGCTGCGTGAATATTACGATTGGCTGGTTGATAACAGCTTTACCCCATATCTGGTGGTGG
ATGCCACATACCTGGGCGTGAACGTGCCCGTGGAGTATGTGAAAGACGGTCAGATCGTGCTGAATCTGTC
TGCAAGTGCGACCGGCAACCTGCAACTGACAAATGATTTTATCCAGTTCAACGCCCGCTTTAAGGGCGTG
TCTCGTGAACTGTATATCCCGATGGGTGCCGCTCTGGCCATTTACGCTCGCGAGAACGGCGATGGTGTGA
TGTTCGAACCAGAAGAAATCTATGACGAGCTGAATATTGGTTAAACCCGCTGATCAGCCTCGACTGTGCC
TTCTAGTTGCCAGCCATCTGTTGTTTGCCCCTCCCCCGTGCCTTCCTTGACCCTGGAAGGTGCCACTCCC
ACTGTCCTTTCCTAATAAAATGAGGAAATTGCATCGCATTGTCTGAGTAGGTGTCATTCTATTCTGGGGG
GTGGGGTGGGGCAGGACAGCAAGGGGGAGGATTGGGAAGACAATAGCAGGCATGCTGGGGATGCGGTGGG
CTCTATGGCTTCTGAGGCGGAAAGAACCAGCTGGGGCTCTAGGGGGTATCCCC
[124 nt withheld, positions 2924-3047]
C
[91 nt withheld, positions 3049-3139]
A
[49 nt withheld, positions 3141-3189]
CCTTTGACGTTGGAGTCCACGTTCTTT
[37 nt withheld, positions 3217-3253]
ACCCTATCTCGGTCTATTCTTTTGATTTATAAGGGATTTTGCCGATTTCGGCCTATTGGTTAAAAAATGA
GCTGATTTAACAAAAATTTAACGCGAATTAATTCTGTGGAATGTGTGTCAGTTAGGGTGTGGAAAGTCCC
CAGGCTCCCCAGCAGGCAGAAGTATGCAAAGCATGCATCTCAATTAGTCAGCAACCAGGTGTGGAAAGTC
CCCAGGCTCCCCAGCAGGCAGAAGTATGCAAAGCATGCATCTCAATTAGTCAGCAACCATAGTCCCGCCC
CTAACTCCGCCCATCCCGCCCCTAACTCCGCCCAGTTCCGCCCATTCTCCGCCCCATGGCTGACTAATTT
TTTTTATTTATGCAGAGGCCGAGGCCGCCTCTGCCTCTGAGCTATTCCAGAAGTAGTGAGGAGGCTTTTT
TGGAGGCCTAGGCTTTTGCAAAAAGCTCCCGGGAGCTTGTATATCCATTTTCGGATCTGATCAGCACGTG
TTGACAATTAATCATCGGCATAGTATATCGGCATAGTATAATACGACAAGGTGAGGAACTAAACCATGGC
CAAGTTGACCAGTGCCGTTCCGGTGCTCACCGCGCGCGACGTCGCCGGAGCGGTCGAGTTCTGGACCGAC
CGGCTCGGGTTCTCCCGGGACTTCGTGGAGGACGACTTCGCCGGTGTGGTCCGGGACGACGTGACCCTGT
TCATCAGCGCGGTCCAGGACCAGGTGGTGCCGGACAACACCCTGGCCTGGGTGTGGGTGCGCGGCCTGGA
CGAGCTGTACGCCGAGTGGTCGGAGGTCGTGTCCACGAACTTCCGGGACGCCTCCGGGCCGGCCATGACC
GAGATCGGCGAGCAGCCGTGGGGGCGGGAGTTCGCCCTGCGCGACCCGGCCGGCAACTGCGTGCACTTCG
TGGCCGAGGAGCAGGACTGACACGTGCTACGAGATTTCGATTCCACCGCCGCCTTCTATGAAAGGTTGGG
CTTCGGAATCGTTTTCCGGGACGCCGGCTGGATGATCCTCCAGCGCGGGGATCTCATGCTGGAGTTCTTC
GCCCACCCCAACTTGTTTATTGCAGCTTATAATGGTTACAAATAAAGCAATAGCATCACAAATTTCACAA
ATAAAGCATTTTTTTCACTGCATTCTAGTTGTGGTTTGTCCAAACTCATCAATGTATCTTATCATGTCTG
TATACCGTCGACCTCTAGCTAGAGCTTGGCGTAATCATGGTCATAGCTGTTTCCTGTGTGAAATTGTTAT
CCGCTCACAATTCCACACAACATACGAGCCGGAAGCATAAAGTGTAAAGCCTGGGGTGCCTAATGAGTGA
GCTAACTTACATTAATTGCGTTGCGCTCACTGCCCGCTTTCCAGTCGGGAAACCTGTCGTGCCAGCTGCA
TTAATGAATCGGCCAACGCGCGGGGAGAGGCGGTTTGCGTATTGGGCGCTCTTCCGCTTCCTCGCTCACT
GACTCGCTGCGCTCGGTCGTTCGGCTGCGGCGAGCGGTATCAGCTCACTCAAAGGCGGTAATACGGTTAT
CCACAGAATCAGGGGATAACGCAGGAAAGAACATGTGAGCAAAAGGCCAGCAAAAGGCCAGGAACCGTAA
AAAGGCCGCGTTGCTGGCGTTTTTCCATAGGCTCCGCCCCCCTGACGAGCATCACAAAAATCGACGCTCA
AGTCAGAGGTGGCGAAACCCGACAGGACTATAAAGATACCAGGCGTTTCCCCCTGGAAGCTCCCTCGTGC
GCTCTCCTGTTCCGACCCTGCCGCTTACCGGATACCTGTCCGCCTTTCTCCCTTCGGGAAGCGTGGCGCT
TTCTCATAGCTCACGCTGTAGGTATCTCAGTTCGGTGTAGGTCGTTCGCTCCAAGCTGGGCTGTGTGCAC
GAACCCCCCGTTCAGCCCGACCGCTGCGCCTTATCCGGTAACTATCGTCTTGAGTCCAACCCGGTAAGAC
ACGACTTATCGCCACTGGCAGCAGCCACTGGTAACAGGATTAGCAGAGCGAGGTATGTAGGCGGTGCTAC
AGAGTTCTTGAAGTGGTGGCCTAACTACGGCTACACTAGAAGAACAGTATTTGGTATCTGCGCTCTGCTG
AAGCCAGTTACCTTCGGAAAAAGAGTTGGTAGCTCTTGATCCGGCAAACAAACCACCGCTGGTAGCGGTG
GTTTTTTTGTTTGCAAGCAGCAGATTACGCGCAGAAAAAAAGGATCTCAAGAAGATCCTTTGATCTTTTC
TACGGGGTCTGACGCTCAGTGGAACGAAAACTCACGTTAAGGGATTTTGGTCATGAGATTATCAAAAAGG
ATCTTCACCTAGATCCTTTTAAATTAAAAATGAAGTTTTAAATCAATCTAAAGTATATATGAGTAAACTT
GGTCTGACAGTTACCAATGCTTAATCAGTGAGGCACCTATCTCAGCGATCTGTCTATTTCGTTCATCCAT
AGTTGCCTGACTCCCCGTCGTGTAGATAACTACGATACGGGAGGGCTTACCATCTGGCCCCAGTGCTGCA
ATGATACCGCGAGACCCACGCTCACCGGCTCCAGATTTATCAGCAATAAACCAGCCAGCCGGAAGGGCCG
AGCGCAGAAGTGGTCCTGCAACTTTATCCGCCTCCATCCAGTCTATTAATTGTTGCCGGGAAGCTAGAGT
AAGTAGTTCGCCAGTTAATAGTTTGCGCAACGTTGTTGCCATTGCTACAGGCATCGTGGTGTCACGCTCG
TCGTTTGGTATGGCTTCATTCAGCTCCGGTTCCCAACGATCAAGGCGAGTTACATGATCCCCCATGTTGT
GCAAAAAAGCGGTTAGCTCCTTCGGTCCTCCGATCGTTGTCAGAAGTAAGTTGGCCGCAGTGTTATCACT
CATGGTTATGGCAGCACTGCATAATTCTCTTACTGTCATGCCATCCGTAAGATGCTTTTCTGTGACTGGT
GAGTACTCAACCAAGTCATTCTGAGAATAGTGTATGCGGCGACCGAGTTGCTCTTGCCCGGCGTCAATAC
GGGATAATACCGCGCCACATAGCAGAACTTTAAAAGTGCTCATCATTGGAAAACGTTCTTCGGGGCGAAA
ACTCTCAAGGATCTTACCGCTGTTGAGATCCAGTTCGATGTAACCCACTCGTGCACCCAACTGATCTTCA
GCATCTTTTACTTTCACCAGCGTTTCTGGGTGAGCAAAAACAGGAAGGCAAAATGCCGCAAAAAAGGGAA
TAAGGGCGACACGGAAATGTTGAATACTCATACTCTTCCTTTTTCAATATTATTGAAGCATTTATCAGGG
TTATTGTCTCATGAGCGGATACATATTTGAATGTATTTAGAAAAATAAACAAATAGGGGTTCCGCGCACA
TTTCCCCGAAAAGTGC
